Addgene plasmid #208714: pDisplay-GRAB_r5-HTmut
Purpose: Expresses the red 5-HT sensor GRAB_r5-HTmut in mammalian cells
Depositing lab: Yulong Li. Depositing organization: Peking University. Publication: Improved green and red GRAB sensors for monitoring spatiotemporal serotonin release in vivo. Deng F, Wan J, Li G, Dong H, Xia X, Wang Y, Li X, Zhuang C, Zheng Y, Liu L, Yan Y, Feng J, Zhao Y, Xie H, Li Y. Nat Methods. 2024 Apr;21(4):692-702. doi: 10.1038/s41592-024-02188-8. Epub 2024 Mar 5. PubMed 38443508.
Backbone
  Vector backbone: pDisplay
  Backbone manufacturer: pDisplay
  Backbone size w/o insert (bp): 6550
  Vector type: Mammalian Expression
Growth in bacteria
  Bacterial resistance: Ampicillin, 100 μg/mL
  Growth temperature: 37°C
  Growth strain: DH5alpha
  Copy number: High Copy
Gene/Insert
  Gene/Insert name: Red fluorescent 5-HT sensor GRAB_r5-HTmut
  Species: H. sapiens (human), M. musculus (mouse)
  Insert size (bp): 1992
  Promoter: CMV
  Cloning method: Gibson Cloning
Terms and licenses: Academic/Nonprofit Terms; Industry Terms: Not Available to Industry
Depositor comments: Please visit https://www.biorxiv.org/content/10.1101/2023.05.27.542566v1 for bioRxiv preprint.
How to cite: pDisplay-GRAB_r5-HTmut was a gift from Yulong Li (Addgene plasmid # 208714 ; http://n2t.net/addgene:208714 ; RRID:Addgene_208714)
