[The description below was written by a language model from this plasmid's Addgene catalogue record and pLannotate feature annotations shown in this document.]
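Description:
pDisplay-GRAB_r5-HTmut is a mammalian expression plasmid built on the pDisplay backbone that expresses GRAB_r5-HTmut, a member of the red GPCR-activation-based (GRAB) serotonin sensor family. It is propagated in E. coli as a high-copy plasmid through a ColE1/pUC-type origin with ampicillin selection (AmpR under its bla promoter), and it also carries an f1 origin. An SV40 promoter-driven NeoR/KanR cassette with an HSV TK polyadenylation signal would permit G418 selection in mammalian cells.

The payload is transcribed from the CMV enhancer/promoter, with a T7 promoter just downstream, and ends at a bGH poly(A) signal. The sensor open reading frame begins with the mouse Igκ leader from pDisplay, which directs the protein into the secretory pathway for plasma-membrane delivery. The roughly 2 kb insert is annotated as receptor segments flanking a red fluorescent module. The automated annotation matches the flanking segments to fragments of mouse Adrb2 and human HTR2C, and the central block to HyPerRed, most likely reflecting a shared circularly permuted red fluorescent protein. These are similarity-based calls, and the record does not state the exact receptor scaffold. In GRAB sensors, ligand-induced conformational change in the receptor alters the fluorescence of the inserted protein. The "mut" suffix suggests a mutant variant of the sensor, but the record does not state the mutation or its effect.

Downstream, an EMCV IRES2 drives EGFP fused to a K-Ras fragment, presumably a membrane-targeting tail, giving a green marker of transfected cells. The PDGFRβ transmembrane domain of pDisplay remains after this cassette. The construct is intended for expressing the sensor in cultured mammalian cells.
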