Features (pLannotate 1.2.2; 25 found; start..end, strand, type, name):
    380..583     +  promoter       CMV promoter: human cytomegalovirus (CMV) immediate early promoter
    579..612     +  LTR            5' LTR (truncated) (fragment): truncated 5' long terminal repeat (LTR) from HIV-1
    628..646     +  promoter       T7 promoter: promoter for bacteriophage T7 RNA polymerase
    727..789     +  sig_peptide    Igκ leader: leader sequence from mouse immunoglobulin κ light chain
    791..808     +  protein_bind   attB1 (fragment): mutant version of attB; core recombination site for the Gateway® BP reaction BP Clonase™
    895..1491    +  CDS            Adrb2 (fragment): ADRB2_MOUSE - Also known as Adrb2r. Experimental evidence at protein level: Swiss-Prot protein existence level 1. Beta-adrenergic receptors mediate the catecholamine-induced activation of adenylate cyclase through the action of G proteins. The beta-2-adrenergic receptor binds epinephrine with an approximately 30- fold greater affinity than it does norepinephrine. From Mus musculus (Mouse).
   1516..2226    +  CDS            HyPerRed (fragment): red fluorescent genetically encoded indicator for H2O2 ()
   2269..2715    +  CDS            HTR2C (fragment): 5HT2C_HUMAN - Also known as HTR1C. Experimental evidence at protein level: Swiss-Prot protein existence level 1. G-protein coupled receptor for 5-hydroxytryptamine (serotonin). Also functions as a receptor for various drugs and psychoactive substances, including ergot alkaloid derivatives, 1-2,5,- dimethoxy-4-iodophenyl-2-aminopropane (DOI) and lysergic acid diethylamide (LSD). Ligand binding causes a conformation change that triggers signaling via guanine nucleotide-binding proteins (G proteins) and modulates the activity of down-stream effectors. Beta-arrestin family members inhibit signalin
   2731..3307    +  misc_feature   IRES2: internal ribosome entry site (IRES) of the encephalomyocarditis virus (EMCV)
   3308..4024    +  CDS            EGFP: EGFP is a basic (constitutively fluorescent) green fluorescent protein published in 1996, derived from Aequorea victoria. It is reported to be a rapidly-maturing weak dimer with moderate acid sensitivity.
   4025..4075    +  CDS            K-Ras (fragment): human small GTPase proto-oncoprotein
   4115..4261    +  CDS            PDGFRβ TM domain: transmembrane domain from platelet derived growth factor receptor beta
   4289..4513    +  polyA_signal   bGH poly(A) signal: bovine growth hormone polyadenylation signal
   4517..4535    +  promoter       SV40 promoter (fragment): SV40 enhancer and early promoter
   4645..5233    -  rep_origin     ori: high-copy-number ColE1/pMB1/pBR322/pUC origin of replication
   5455..5471    +  polyA_signal   bGH poly(A) signal (fragment): bovine growth hormone polyadenylation signal
   5562..5609    -  polyA_signal   HSV TK poly(A) signal: herpes simplex virus thymidine kinase polyadenylation signal (Cole and Stacy, 1985)
   5668..5820    -  CDS            ble (fragment): BLE_KLEPN - Experimental evidence at protein level: Swiss-Prot protein existence level 1. Binding protein with a strong affinity to the bleomycin family of antibiotics. Binds to CL990; an antimitotic-antibiotic compound. From Klebsiella pneumoniae.
   5841..6635    -  CDS            NeoR/KanR: aminoglycoside phosphotransferase from Tn5; aph(3')-II (or nptII); confers resistance to neomycin, kanamycin, and G418 (Geneticin®)
   6670..7023    -  promoter       SV40 promoter: SV40 enhancer and early promoter
   7025..7042    -  promoter       AmpR promoter (fragment): bla
   7083..7943    -  CDS            AmpR: β-lactamase; bla; confers resistance to ampicillin, carbenicillin, and related antibiotics
   7944..8048    -  promoter       AmpR promoter: bla
   8075..8503    +  rep_origin     f1 ori (sequence partly withheld): f1 bacteriophage origin of replication; arrow indicates direction of (+) strand synthesis
   8542..379     +  enhancer       CMV enhancer (across the origin): human cytomegalovirus immediate early enhancer
>Addgene plasmid #208714 | pDisplay-GRAB_r5-HTmut | addgene full sequence | sequence record 412242 | Addgene NGS Result
ACATTGATTATTGACTAGTTATTAATAGTAATCAATTACGGGGTCATTAGTTCATAGCCCATATATGGAG
TTCCGCGTTACATAACTTACGGTAAATGGCCCGCCTGGCTGACCGCCCAACGACCCCTGCCCATTGACGT
CAATAATGACGTATGTTCCCATAGTAACGCCAATAGGGACTTTCCATTGACGTCAATGGGTGGAGTATTT
ACGGTAAACTGCCCACTTGGCAGTACATCAAGTGTATCATATGCCAAGTACGCCCCCTATTGACGTCAAT
GACGGTAAATGGCCCGCCTGGCATTATGCCCAGTACATGACCTTATGGGACTTTCCTACTTGGCAGTACA
TCTACGTATTAGTCATCGCTATTACCATGGTGATGCGGTTTTGGCAGTACATCAATGGGCGTGGATAGCG
GTTTGACTCACGGGGATTTCCAAGTCTCCACCCCATTGACGTCAATGGGAGTTTGTTTTGGCACCAAAAT
CAACGGGACTTTCCAAAATGTCGTAACAACTCCGCCCCATTGACGCAAATGGGCGGTAGGCGTGTACGGT
GGGAGGTCTATATAAGCAGAGCTCTCTGGCTAACTAGAGAACCCACTGCTTACTGGCTTATCGAAATTAA
TACGACTCACTATAGGGAGACCCAAGCTTGGTACCGAGCTCGGATCCACTAGTAACGGCCGCCAGTGTGC
TGGAATTCGGCTTGGGGATATCCACCATGGAGACAGACACACTCCTGCTATGGGTACTGCTGCTCTGGGT
TCCAGGTTCCACTGGTGACACAAGTTTGTACAAAAAAGTTGGCACCACCGGTGACAAACTTGATGCTAAT
GTGAGTTCCAACGAGGGTTTCAGGTCCGTGGAGAAGGTCGTGCTGCTCACGTTCCTTGCAGTGGTTATCC
TGATGGCCATCTTGGGCAACCTGCTGGTGATGGTGGCTGTGTGCAGGGACAGGCAGCTCAGGAAAATAAA
AACCAACTATTTCATTGTGTCTCTCGCCTTTGCTGACCTGCTGGTTTCGGTGCTGGTGATGCCCTTTGGT
GCCATTGAGCTGGTCCAAGACATCTGGGCTTATGGGGAGATGTTCTGCCTGGTCCGGACCTCTCTGCAGG
TCTACCTTTGTACAGCATCGATCTTTCACCTGTGCTGTATTTCCCTGGACCACTATTACGCCATCTGCTG
CCAGCCTTTGGTTTATAGGAACAAGATGACCCCTCTACGCATCGCATTAATGTTGGGAGGCTGCTGGGTC
CTTCCCATGTTTATATCTTTTCTCCCCATAATGCAAGGCTGGAACAACATCGGCATAGTTGATGTGATAG
AGAAAAGGAAATTCAGCCACAACTCTAACTCCACGTGGTGTGTCTTCATGGTCAACAAGCCCTATGCTAT
CACCTGCTCTGTGGTGGCCTTCTACATCCCGTTTCTCCTCATGGTGCTGGCCTATTACCGAATCTATGTC
ACTGCTAAGGAGCATGCCCAGCTCTGGCCCGTGTGTTCCGAGGTTATGTACCCCGAGGACGGCGCCCTGA
AGAGCGAGATCGTGAAGGGGCTGAGGCTGAAGGACGGCGGCCACTACGCCGCCGAGGTCAAGACCACCTA
CAAGGCCAAGAAGCCCGTGCAGCTGCCCGGCGCCTACATCGTCGACATCAAGTTGGACATCGTGTCCCAC
AACGAGGACTACACCATCGTGGAACAGTGCGAACGCGCCGAGGCCCGCCACTCCACCGGCGGCATGGACG
AGCTGTACAAGGGAGGTACAGGCGGGAGTCTGGTGAGCAAGGGCGAGGAGCACAACCACGCCATCATCAA
GGAGTTCATGCGCTTCAAGGTGCACATGGAGGGCTCCTTCAACGGCCACGAGTTCGAGATCGAGGGCGAG
GGCGAGGGCCGCCCCTACGAGGCCTTTCAGACCGCTAAGCTGAAGGTGACCAAGGGTGGCCCCCTGCCCT
TCGCCTGGGACATCCTGTCCCCTCAGTTCATGTACGGCTCCAAGGCCTACATTAAGCACCCAGCCGACAT
CCCCGACTACTTCAAGCTGTCCTTCCCCGAGGGCTTCAGGTGGGAGCGCGTGATGAACTTCGAGGACGGC
GGCCGCATTCACGTTCTGCAGGACTCCTCCCTGCAGGACGGCTACTTCATCTACAAGGTGAAGCTGCGCG
GCACCAACTTCCCCCCCGACGGCCCCGTAATGCAGAAGAAGACCATGGGCTGGGAGCTGACGGTGCACGA
CCAGCACAGCACAAGTCGCATGAGGACAGAGACCAAGGCAGCCAAGACTTTATGTATCATCATGGGCTGC
TTCTGTTTCTGCTGGGCCCCCTTCTTTGTCACCAATATTGTGGACCCTTTCATAGACTACACTGTCCCCG
AGCAGGTGTGGATCGCTTTCCTCTGGCTTGGCTATATCAATTCGGGGTTGAACCCTTTTCTCTATGCCTT
CTTGAATAAGTCTTTCAGACGTGCCTTCCTCATCATCCTCCGTTGCAATTATAAGGTAGAGAAAAAGCCT
CCTGTCAGGCAGATTCCAAGAGTTGCCGCCACTGCTTTGTCTGGGAGGGAGCTTAATGTTAACATTTATC
GGCATACCAATGAACCGGTGATCGAGAAAGCCAGTGACAATGAGCCCGGTATAGAGATGCAAGTTGAGAA
TTTAGAGTTACCAGTAAATCCCTCCAGTGTGGTTAGCGAAAGGATTAGCAGTGTGTAAGCTAGCGCCCCT
CTCCCTCCCCCCTAACGTTACTGGCCGAAGCCGCTTGGAATAAGGCCGGTGTGCGTTTGTCTATATGTTA
TTTTCCACCATATTGCCGTCTTTTGGCAATGTGAGGGCCCGGAAACCTGGCCCTGTCTTCTTGACGAGCA
TTCCTAGGGGTCTTTCCCCTCTCGCCAAAGGAATGCAAGGTCTGTTAAATGTCGTGAAGGAAGCAGTTCC
TCTGGAAGCTTCTTGAAGACAAACAACGTCTGTAGCGACCCTTTGCAGGCAGCGGAACCCCCCACCTGGC
GACAGGTGCCTCTGCGGCCAAAGCCACGTGTATAAGATACACCTGCAAAGGCGGCACAACCCCAGTGCCA
CGTTGTGAGTTGGATAGTTGTGGAAAGAGTCAAATGGCTCTCCTCAAGCGTATTCAACAAGGGGCTGAAG
GATGCCCAGAAGGTACCCCATTGTATGGGATCTGATCTGGGGCCTCGGTACACATGCTTTACATGTGTTT
AGTCGAGGTTAAAAAAACGTCTAGGCCCCCCGAACCACGGGGACGTGGTTTTCCTTTGAAAAACACGATG
ATAATATGGCCACAACCATGGTGAGCAAGGGCGAGGAGCTGTTCACCGGGGTGGTGCCCATCCTGGTCGA
GCTGGACGGCGACGTAAACGGCCACAAGTTCAGCGTGTCCGGCGAGGGCGAGGGCGATGCCACCTACGGC
AAGCTGACCCTGAAGTTCATCTGCACCACCGGCAAGCTGCCCGTGCCCTGGCCCACCCTCGTGACCACCC
TGACCTACGGCGTGCAGTGCTTCAGCCGCTACCCCGACCACATGAAGCAGCACGACTTCTTCAAGTCCGC
CATGCCCGAAGGCTACGTCCAGGAGCGCACCATCTTCTTCAAGGACGACGGCAACTACAAGACCCGCGCC
GAGGTGAAGTTCGAGGGCGACACCCTGGTGAACCGCATCGAGCTGAAGGGCATCGACTTCAAGGAGGACG
GCAACATCCTGGGGCACAAGCTGGAGTACAACTACAACAGCCACAACGTCTATATCATGGCCGACAAGCA
GAAGAACGGCATCAAGGTGAACTTCAAGATCCGCCACAACATCGAGGACGGCAGCGTGCAGCTCGCCGAC
CACTACCAGCAGAACACCCCCATCGGCGACGGCCCCGTGCTGCTGCCCGACAACCACTACCTGAGCACCC
AGTCCGCCCTGAGCAAAGACCCCAACGAGAAGCGCGATCACATGGTCCTGCTGGAGTTCGTGACCGCCGC
CGGGATCACTCTCGGCATGGACGAGCTGTACAAGGATGGTAAAAAGAAGAAAAAGAAGTCAAAGACAAAG
TGTGTAATTATGTAAGTCGACGAACAAAAACTCATCTCAGAAGAGGATCTGAATGCTGTGGGCCAGGACA
CGCAGGAGGTCATCGTGGTGCCACACTCCTTGCCCTTTAAGGTGGTGGTGATCTCAGCCATCCTGGCCCT
GGTGGTGCTCACCATCATCTCCCTTATCATCCTCATCATGCTTTGGCAGAAGAAGCCACGTTAGGCGGCC
GCTCGAGATCAGCCTCGACTGTGCCTTCTAGTTGCCAGCCATCTGTTGTTTGCCCCTCCCCCGTGCCTTC
CTTGACCCTGGAAGGTGCCACTCCCACTGTCCTTTCCTAATAAAATGAGGAAATTGCATCGCATTGTCTG
AGTAGGTGTCATTCTATTCTGGGGGGTGGGGTGGGGCAGGACAGCAAGGGGGAGGATTGGGAAGACAATA
GCAGGCATGCTGGGGATGCGGTGGGCTCTATGGCTTCTGAGGCGGAAAGAACCAGTGGCGGTAATACGGT
TATCCACAGAATCGGGGGATAACGCAGGAAAGAACATGTGAGCAAAAGGCCAGCAAAAGGCCAGGAACCG
TAAAAAGGCCGCGTTGCTGGCGTTTTTCCATAGGCTCCGCCCCCCTGACGAGCATCACAAAAATCGACGC
TCAAGTCAGAGGTGGCGAAACCCGACAGGACTATAAAGATACCAGGCGTTTCCCCCTGGAAGCTCCCTCG
TGCGCTCTCCTGTTCCGACCCTGCCGCTTACCGGATACCTGTCCGCCTTTCTCCCTTCGGGAAGCGTGGC
GCTTTCTCATAGCTCACGCTGTAGGTATCTCAGTTCGGTGTAGGTCGTTCGCTCCAAGCTGGGCTGTGTG
CACGAACCCCCCGTTCAGCCCGACCGCTGCGCCTTATCCGGTAACTATCGTCTTGAGTCCAACCCGGTAA
GACGCGACTTATCGCCACTGGCAGCAGCCACTGGTAACAGGATTAGCAGAGCGAGGTATGTAGGCGGTGC
TACAGAGTTCTTGAAGTGGTGGCCTAACTACGGCTACACTAGAAGAACAGTATTTGGTATCTGCGCTCTG
CTGAAGCCAGTTACCTTCGGAAAAAGAGTTGGTAGCTCTTGATCCGGCAAACAAACCACCGCTGGTAGCG
GTGGTTTTTTTGTTTGCAAGCAGCAGATTACGCGCAGAAAAAAAGGATCTCAAGAAGATCCTTTGATCTT
TTCTACGGGGTCTGACGCTCAGTGGAACGAAAACTCACGTTAAGGGATTTTGGTCATGAGATTATCAAAA
AGGATCTTCACCTAGATCCTTTTAAATTAAAAATGAAGTTTTAAATCAATCTAAAGTATATATGAGTAAC
CTGAGGCTATGGCAGGGCCTGCCGCCCCGACGTTGGCTGCGAGCCCTGGGCCTTCACCCGAACTTGGGGG
GTGGGGTGGGGAAAAGGAAGAAACGCGGGCGTATTGGCCCCAATGGGGTCTCGGTGGGGTATCGACAGAG
TGCCAGCCCTGGGACCGAACCCCGCGTTTATGAACAAACGACCCAACACCGTGCGTTTTATTCTGTCTTT
TTATTGCCGTCATAGCGCGGGTTCCTTCCGGTATTGTCTCCTTCCGTGTTTCAGTTAGCCTCCCCCTAGG
GTGGGCGAAGAACTCCAGCATGAGATCCCCGCGCTGGAGGATCATCCAGCCGGCGTCCCGGAAAACGATT
CCGAAGCCCAACCTTTCATAGAAGGCGGCGGTGGAATCGAAATCTCGTGATGGCAGGTTGGGCGTCGCTT
GGTCGGTCATTTCGAACCCCAGAGTCCCGCTCAGAAGAACTCGTCAAGAAGGCGATAGAAGGCGATGCGC
TGCGAATCGGGAGCGGCGATACCGTAAAGCACGAGGAAGCGGTCAGCCCATTCGCCGCCAAGCTCTTCAG
CAATATCACGGGTAGCCAACGCTATGTCCTGATAGCGGTCCGCCACACCCAGCCGGCCACAGTCGATGAA
TCCAGAAAAGCGGCCATTTTCCACCATGATATTCGGCAAGCAGGCATCGCCATGGGTCACGACGAGATCC
TCGCCGTCGGGCATGCTCGCCTTGAGCCTGGCGAACAGTTCGGCTGGCGCGAGCCCCTGATGCTCTTCGT
CCAGATCATCCTGATCGACAAGACCGGCTTCCATCCGAGTACGTGCTCGCTCGATGCGATGTTTCGCTTG
GTGGTCGAATGGGCAGGTAGCCGGATCAAGCGTATGCAGCCGCCGCATTGCATCAGCCATGATGGATACT
TTCTCGGCAGGAGCAAGGTGAGATGACAGGAGATCCTGCCCCGGCACTTCGCCCAATAGCAGCCAGTCCC
TTCCCGCTTCAGTGACAACGTCGAGCACAGCTGCGCAAGGAACGCCCGTCGTGGCCAGCCACGATAGCCG
CGCTGCCTCGTCTTGCAGTTCATTCAGGGCACCGGACAGGTCGGTCTTGACAAAAAGAACCGGGCGCCCC
TGCGCTGACAGCCGGAACACGGCGGCATCAGAGCAGCCGATTGTCTGTTGTGCCCAGTCATAGCCGAATA
GCCTCTCCACCCAAGCGGCCGGAGAACCTGCGTGCAATCCATCTTGTTCAATCATGCGAAACGATCCTCA
TCCTGTCTCTTGATCGATCTTTGCAAAAGCCTAGGCCTCCAAAAAAGCCTCCTCACTACTTCTGGAATAG
CTCAGAGGCCGGGCCTCGGCCTCTGCATAAATAAAAAAAATTAGTCAGCCATGGGGCGGAGAATGGGCGG
AACTGGGCGGAGTTAGGGGCGGGATGGGCGGAGTTAGGGGCGGGACTATGGTTGCTGACTAATTGAGATG
CATGCTTTGCATACTTCTGCCTGCTGGGGAGCCTGGGGACTTTCCACACCTGGTTGCTGACTAATTGAGA
TGCATGCTTTGCATACTTCTGCCTGCTGGGGAGCCTGGGGACTTTCCACACCCTAACTGACACACATTCC
ACAGCTGGTTCTTTCCGCCTCAGGACTCTTCCTTTTTCAATAAATCAATCTAAAGTATATATGAGTAAAC
TTGGTCTGACAGTTACCAATGCTTAATCAGTGAGGCACCTATCTCAGCGATCTGTCTATTTCGTTCATCC
ATAGTTGCCTGACTCCCCGTCGTGTAGATAACTACGATACGGGAGGGCTTACCATCTGGCCCCAGTGCTG
CAATGATACCGCGAGACCCACGCTCACCGGCTCCAGATTTATCAGCAATAAACCAGCCAGCCGGAAGGGC
CGAGCGCAGAAGTGGTCCTGCAACTTTATCCGCCTCCATCCAGTCTATTAATTGTTGCCGGGAAGCTAGA
GTAAGTAGTTCGCCAGTTAATAGTTTGCGCAACGTTGTTGCCATTGCTACAGGCATCGTGGTGTCACGCT
CGTCGTTTGGTATGGCTTCATTCAGCTCCGGTTCCCAACGATCAAGGCGAGTTACATGATCCCCCATGTT
GTGCAAAAAAGCGGTTAGCTCCTTCGGTCCTCCGATCGTTGTCAGAAGTAAGTTGGCCGCAGTGTTATCA
CTCATGGTTATGGCAGCACTGCATAATTCTCTTACTGTCATGCCATCCGTAAGATGCTTTTCTGTGACTG
GTGAGTACTCAACCAAGTCATTCTGAGAATAGTGTATGCGGCGACCGAGTTGCTCTTGCCCGGCGTCAAT
ACGGGATAATACCGCGCCACATAGCAGAACTTTAAAAGTGCTCATCATTGGAAAACGTTCTTCGGGGCGA
AAACTCTCAAGGATCTTACCGCTGTTGAGATCCAGTTCGATGTAACCCACTCGTGCACCCAACTGATCTT
CAGCATCTTTTACTTTCACCAGCGTTTCTGGGTGAGCAAAAACAGGAAGGCAAAATGCCGCAAAAAAGGG
AATAAGGGCGACACGGAAATGTTGAATACTCATACTCTTCCTTTTTCAATATTATTGAAGCATTTATCAG
GGTTATTGTCTCATGAGCGGATACATATTTGAATGTATTTAGAAAAATAAACAAATAGGGGTTCCGCGCA
CATTTCCCCGAAAAGTGCCACCTG
[124 nt withheld, positions 8075-8198]
C
[91 nt withheld, positions 8200-8290]
A
[49 nt withheld, positions 8292-8340]
CCTTTGACGTTGGAGTCCACGTTCTTT
[37 nt withheld, positions 8368-8404]
ACCCTATCTCGGTCTATTCTTTTGATTTATAAGGGATTTTGCCGATTTCGGCCTATTGGTTAAAAAATGA
GCTGATTTAACAAAAATTTAACGCGAATTTTAACAAAATATTAACGCTTACAATTTACGCGCGCGTTG
